>Addgene plasmid #107374 | plenti-UbcP-FLAG-CRBN-pGK-HYG | depositor full sequence | sequence record 203040 | plenti-UbcP-FLAG-CRBN-pGK-HYG sequence 11341 bps
GATCCAGATCTGCCACCATGGACTACAAGGACGACGATGACAAGGGCGGAGCTCGAGGTTATCAAACAAG
TTTGTACAAAAAAGTTGGCATGGCCGGCGAAGGAGATCAGCAGGACGCTGCGCACAACATGGGCAACCAC
CTGCCGCTCCTGCCTGAGAGTGAGGAAGAAGATGAAATGGAAGTTGAAGACCAGGATAGTAAAGAA
[1206 nt withheld, positions 207-1412]
TAAGACCCAGATTTATTGTACAAAGTGGTTCGATAACGAATTCCGCCCCCCCCCCCTAACGTTACTGGCC
GAAGCCGCTTGGAATAAGGCCGGTGTGCGTTTGTCTATATGTTATTTTCCACCATATTGCCGTCTTTTGG
CAATGTGAGGGCCGCGTTTAACGAATTCTACCGGGTAGGGGAGGCGCTTTTCCCAAGGCAGTCTGGAGCA
TGCGCTTTAGCAGCCCCGCTGGGCACTTGGCGCTACACAAGTGGCCTCTGGCCTCGCACACATTCCACAT
CCACCGGTAGGCGCCAACCGGCTCCGTTCTTTGGTGGCCCCTTCGCGCCACCTTCTACTCCTCCCCTAGT
CAGGAAGTTCCCCCCCGCCCCGCAGCTCGCGTCGTGCAGGACGTGACAAATGGAAGTAGCACGTCTCACT
AGTCTCGTGCAGATGGACAGCACCGCTGAGCAATGGAAGCGGGTAGGCCTTTGGGGCAGCGGCCAATAGC
AGCTTTGCTCCTTCGCTTTCTGGGCTCAGAGGCTGGGAAGGGGTGGGTCCGGGGGCGGGCTCAGGGGCGG
GCTCAGGGGCGGGGCGGGCGCCCGAAGGTCCTCCGGAGGCCCGGCATTCTGCACGCTTCAAAAGCGCACG
TCTGCCGCGCTGTTCTCCTCTTCCTCATCTCCGGGCCTTTCGACCTGCATCCCGCCACCATGAAAAAGCC
TGAACTCACCGCGACGTCTGTCGAGAAGTTTCTGATCGAAAAGTTCGACAGCGTCTCCGACCTGATGCAG
CTCTCGGAGGGCGAAGAATCTCGTGCTTTCAGCTTCGATGTAGGAGGGCGTGGATATGTCCTGCGGGTAA
ATAGCTGCGCCGATGGTTTCTACAAAGATCGTTATGTTTATCGGCACTTTGCATCGGCCGCGCTCCCGAT
TCCGGAAGTGCTTGACATTGGGGAATTCAGCGAGAGCCTGACCTATTGCATCTCCCGCCGTGCACAGGGT
GTCACGTTGCAAGACCTGCCTGAAACCGAACTGCCCGCTGTTCTGCAGCCGGTCGCGGAGGCCATGGATG
CGATCGCTGCGGCCGATCTTAGCCAGACGAGCGGGTTCGGCCCATTCGGACCGCAAGGAATCGGTCAATA
CACTACATGGCGTGATTTCATATGCGCGATTGCTGATCCCCATGTGTATCACTGGCAAACTGTGATGGAC
GACACCGTCAGTGCGTCCGTCGCGCAGGCTCTCGATGAGCTGATGCTTTGGGCCGAGGACTGCCCCGAAG
TCCGGCACCTCGTGCACGCGGATTTCGGCTCCAACAATGTCCTGACGGACAATGGCCGCATAACAGCGGT
CATTGACTGGAGCGAGGCGATGTTCGGGGATTCCCAATACGAGGTCGCCAACATCTTCTTCTGGAGGCCG
TGGTTGGCTTGTATGGAGCAGCAGACGCGCTACTTCGAGCGGAGGCATCCGGAGCTTGCAGGATCGCCGC
GGCTCCGGGCGTATATGCTCCGCATTGGTCTTGACCAACTCTATCAGAGCTTGGTTGACGGCAATTTCGA
TGATGCAGCTTGGGCGCAGGGTCGATGCGACGCAATCGTCCGATCCGGAGCCGGGACTGTCGGGCGTACA
CAAATCGCCCGCAGAAGCGCGGCCGTCTGGACCGATGGCTGTGTAGAAGTACTCGCCGATAGTGGAAACC
GACGCCCCAGCACTCGTCCGAGGGCAAAGGAATAGTGTACAAGTAGGAATTCGTCGAGGGACCTAATAAC
TTCGTATAGCATACATTATACGAAGTTATACATGTTTAAGGGTTCCGGTTCCACTAGGTACAATTCGATA
TCAAGCTTATCGATAATCAACCTCTGGATTACAAAATTTGTGAAAGATTGACTGGTATTCTTAACTATGT
TGCTCCTTTTACGCTATGTGGATACGCTGCTTTAATGCCTTTGTATCATGCTATTGCTTCCCGTATGGCT
TTCATTTTCTCCTCCTTGTATAAATCCTGGTTGCTGTCTCTTTATGAGGAGTTGTGGCCCGTTGTCAGGC
AACGTGGCGTGGTGTGCACTGTGTTTGCTGACGCAACCCCCACTGGTTGGGGCATTGCCACCACCTGTCA
GCTCCTTTCCGGGACTTTCGCTTTCCCCCTCCCTATTGCCACGGCGGAACTCATCGCCGCCTGCCTTGCC
CGCTGCTGGACAGGGGCTCGGCTGTTGGGCACTGACAATTCCGTGGTGTTGTCGGGGAAATCATCGTCCT
TTCCTTGGCTGCTCGCCTGTGTTGCCACCTGGATTCTGCGCGGGACGTCCTTCTGCTACGTCCCTTCGGC
CCTCAATCCAGCGGACCTTCCTTCCCGCGGCCTGCTGCCGGCTCTGCGGCCTCTTCCGCGTCTTCGCCTT
CGCCCTCAGACGAGTCGGATCTCCCTTTGGGCCGCCTCCCCGCATCGATACCGTCGACCTCGATCGAGAC
CTAGAAAAACATGGAGCAATCACAAGTAGCAATACAGCAGCTACCAATGCTGATTGTGCCTGGCTAGAAG
CACAAGAGGAGGAGGAGGTGGGTTTTCCAGTCACACCTCAGGTACCTTTAAGACCAATGACTTACAAGGC
AGCTGTAGATCTTAGCCACTTTTTAAAAGAAAAGGGGGGACTGGAAGGGCTAATTCACTCCCAACGAAGA
CAAGATCTGCTTTTTGCTTGTACTGGGTCTCTCTGGTTAGACCAGATCTGAGCCTGGGAGCTCTCTGGCT
AACTAGGGAACCCACTGCTTAAGCCTCAATAAAGCTTGCCTTGAGTGCTTCAAGTAGTGTGTGCCCGTCT
GTTGTGTGACTCTGGTAACTAGAGATCCCTCAGACCCTTTTAGTCAGTGTGGAAAATCTCTAGCAGTAGT
AGTTCATGTCATCTTATTATTCAGTATTTATAACTTGCAAAGAAATGAATATCAGAGAGTGAGAGGAACT
TGTTTATTGCAGCTTATAATGGTTACAAATAAAGCAATAGCATCACAAATTTCACAAATAAAGCATTTTT
TTCACTGCATTCTAGTTGTGGTTTGTCCAAACTCATCAATGTATCTTATCATGTCTGGCTCTAGCTATCC
CGCCCCTAACTCCGCCCATCCCGCCCCTAACTCCGCCCAGTTCCGCCCATTCTCCGCCCCATGGCTGACT
AATTTTTTTTATTTATGCAGAGGCCGAGGCCGCCTCGGCCTCTGAGCTATTCCAGAAGTAGTGAGGAGGC
TTTTTTGGAGGCCTAGGGACGTACCCAATTCGCCCTATAGTGAGTCGTATTAGCATGTGAGCAAAAGGCC
AGCATAAATCAAAAGAATAGACCGAGATAGGGT
[37 nt withheld, positions 4736-4772]
AAAGAACGTGGACTCCAACGTCAAAGG
[49 nt withheld, positions 4800-4848]
T
[91 nt withheld, positions 4850-4940]
G
[124 nt withheld, positions 4942-5065]
CAGGTGGCACTTTTCGGGGAAATGTGCGCGGAACCCCTATTTGTTTATTTTTCTAAATACATTCAAATAT
GTATCCGCTCATGAGACAATAACCCTGATAAATGCTTCAATAATATTGAAAAAGGAAGAGTCCTGAGGCG
GAAAGAACCAGCTGTGGAATGTGTGTCAGTTAGGGTGTGGAAAGTCCCCAGGCTCCCCAGCAGGCAGAAG
TATGCAAAGCATGCATCTCAATTAGTCAGCAACCAGGTGTGGAAAGTCCCCAGGCTCCCCAGCAGGCAGA
AGTATGCAAAGCATGCATCTCAATTAGTCAGCAACCATAGTCCCGCCCCTAACTCCGCCCATCCCGCCCC
TAACTCCGCCCAGTTCCGCCCATTCTCCGCCCCATGGCTGACTAATTTTTTTTATTTATGCAGAGGCCGA
GGCCGCCTCGGCCTCTGAGCTATTCCAGAAGTAGTGAGGAGGCTTTTTTGGAGGCCTAGGCTTTTGCAAA
GATCGATCAAGAGACAGGATGAGGATCGTTTCGCATGATTGAACAAGATGGATTGCACGCAGGTTCTCCG
GCCGCTTGGGTGGAGAGGCTATTCGGCTATGACTGGGCACAACAGACAATCGGCTGCTCTGATGCCGCCG
TGTTCCGGCTGTCAGCGCAGGGGCGCCCGGTTCTTTTTGTCAAGACCGACCTGTCCGGTGCCCTGAATGA
ACTGCAAGACGAGGCAGCGCGGCTATCGTGGCTGGCCACGACGGGCGTTCCTTGCGCAGCTGTGCTCGAC
GTTGTCACTGAAGCGGGAAGGGACTGGCTGCTATTGGGCGAAGTGCCGGGGCAGGATCTCCTGTCATCTC
ACCTTGCTCCTGCCGAGAAAGTATCCATCATGGCTGATGCAATGCGGCGGCTGCATACGCTTGATCCGGC
TACCTGCCCATTCGACCACCAAGCGAAACATCGCATCGAGCGAGCACGTACTCGGATGGAAGCCGGTCTT
GTCGATCAGGATGATCTGGACGAAGAGCATCAGGGGCTCGCGCCAGCCGAACTGTTCGCCAGGCTCAAGG
CGAGCATGCCCGACGGCGAGGATCTCGTCGTGACCCATGGCGATGCCTGCTTGCCGAATATCATGGTGGA
AAATGGCCGCTTTTCTGGATTCATCGACTGTGGCCGGCTGGGTGTGGCGGACCGCTATCAGGACATAGCG
TTGGCTACCCGTGATATTGCTGAAGAGCTTGGCGGCGAATGGGCTGACCGCTTCCTCGTGCTTTACGGTA
TCGCCGCTCCCGATTCGCAGCGCATCGCCTTCTATCGCCTTCTTGACGAGTTCTTCTGAGCGGGACTCTG
GGGTTCGAAATGACCGACCAAGCGACGCCCAACCTGCCATCACGAGATTTCGATTCCACCGCCGCCTTCT
ATGAAAGGTTGGGCTTCGGAATCGTTTTCCGGGACGCCGGCTGGATGATCCTCCAGCGCGGGGATCTCAT
GCTGGAGTTCTTCGCCCACCCTAGGGGGAGGCTAACTGAAACACGGAAGGAGACAATACCGGAAGGAACC
CGCGCTATGACGGCAATAAAAAGACAGAATAAAACGCACGGTGTTGGGTCGTTTGTTCATAAACGCGGGG
TTCGGTCCCAGGGCTGGCACTCTGTCGATACCCCACCGAGACCCCATTGGGGCCAATACGCCCGCGTTTC
TTCCTTTTCCCCACCCCACCCCCCAAGTTCGGGTGAAGGCCCAGGGCTCGCAGCCAACGTCGGGGCGGCA
GGCCCTGCCATAGCCTCAGGTTACTCATATATACTTTAGATTGATTTAAAACTTCATTTTTAATTTAAAA
GGATCTAGGTGAAGATCCTTTTTGATAATCTCATGACCAAAATCCCTTAACGTGAGTTTTCGTTCCACTG
AGCGTCAGACCCCGTAGAAAAGATCAAAGGATCTTCTTGAGATCCTTTTTTTCTGCGCGTAATCTGCTGC
TTGCAAACAAAAAAACCACCGCTACCAGCGGTGGTTTGTTTGCCGGATCAAGAGCTACCAACTCTTTTTC
CGAAGGTAACTGGCTTCAGCAGAGCGCAGATACCAAATACTGTCCTTCTAGTGTAGCCGTAGTTAGGCCA
CCACTTCAAGAACTCTGTAGCACCGCCTACATACCTCGCTCTGCTAATCCTGTTACCAGTGGCTGCTGCC
AGTGGCGATAAGTCGTGTCTTACCGGGTTGGACTCAAGACGATAGTTACCGGATAAGGCGCAGCGGTCGG
GCTGAACGGGGGGTTCGTGCACACAGCCCAGCTTGGAGCGAACGACCTACACCGAACTGAGATACCTACA
GCGTGAGCTATGAGAAAGCGCCACGCTTCCCGAAGGGAGAAAGGCGGACAGGTATCCGGTAAGCGGCAGG
GTCGGAACAGGAGAGCGCACGAGGGAGCTTCCAGGGGGAAACGCCTGGTATCTTTATAGTCCTGTCGGGT
TTCGCCACCTCTGACTTGAGCGTCGATTTTTGTGATGCTCGTCAGGGGGGCGGAGCCTATGGAAAAACGC
CAGCAACGCGGCCTTTTTACGGTTCCTGGCCTTTTGCTGGCCTTTTGCTCACATGTTCTTTCCTGCGTTA
TCCCCTGATTCTGTGGATAACCGTATTACCGCCATGCATTAGTTATTAATAGTAATCAATTACGGGGTCA
TTAGTTCATAGCCCATATATGGAGTTCCGCGTTACATAACTTACGGTAAATGGCCCGCCTGGCTGACCGC
CCAACGACCCCCGCCCATTGACGTCAATAATGACGTATGTTCCCATAGTAACGCCAATAGGGACTTTCCA
TTGACGTCAATGGGTGGAGTATTTACGGTAAACTGCCCACTTGGCAGTACATCAAGTGTATCATATGCCA
AGTACGCCCCCTATTGACGTCAATGACGGTAAATGGCCCGCCTGGCATTATGCCCAGTACATGACCTTAT
GGGACTTTCCTACTTGGCAGTACATCTACGTATTAGTCATCGCTATTACCATGGTGATGCGGTTTTGGCA
GTACATCAATGGGCGTGGATAGCGGTTTGACTCACGGGGATTTCCAAGTCTCCACCCCATTGACGTCAAT
GGGAGTTTGTTTTGGCACCAAAATCAACGGGACTTTCCAAAATGTCGTAACAACTCCGCCCCATTGACGC
AAATGGGCGGTAGGCGTGTACGGTGGGAGGTCTATATAAGCAGCGCGTTTTGCCTGTACTGGGTCTCTCT
GGTTAGACCAGATCTGAGCCTGGGAGCTCTCTGGCTAACTAGGGAACCCACTGCTTAAGCCTCAATAAAG
CTTGCCTTGAGTGCTTCAAGTAGTGTGTGCCCGTCTGTTGTGTGACTCTGGTAACTAGAGATCCCTCAGA
CCCTTTTAGTCAGTGTGGAAAATCTCTAGCAGTGGCGCCCGAACAGGGACTTGAAAGCGAAAGGGAAACC
AGAGGAGCTCTCTCGACGCAGGACTCGGCTTGCTGAAGCGCGCACGGCAAGAGGCGAGGGGCGGCGACTG
GTGAGTACGCCAAAAATTTTGACTAGCGGAGGCTAGAAGGAGAGAGATGGGTGCGAGAGCGTCAGTATTA
AGCGGGGGAGAATTAGATCGCGATGGGAAAAAATTCGGTTAAGGCCAGGGGGAAAGAAAAAATATAAATT
AAAACATATAGTATGGGCAAGCAGGGAGCTAGAACGATTCGCAGTTAATCCTGGCCTGTTAGAAACATCA
GAAGGCTGTAGACAAATACTGGGACAGCTACAACCATCCCTTCAGACAGGATCAGAAGAACTTAGATCAT
TATATAATACAGTAGCAACCCTCTATTGTGTGCATCAAAGGATAGAGATAAAAGACACCAAGGAAGCTTT
AGACAAGATAGAGGAAGAGCAAAACAAAAGTAAGACCACCGCACAGCAAGCGGCCGGCCGCGCTGATCTT
CAGACCTGGAGGAGGAGATATGAGGGACAATTGGAGAAGTGAATTATATAAATATAAAGTAGTAAAAATT
GAACCATTAGGAGTAGCACCCACCAAGGCAAAGAGAAGAGTGGTGCAGAGAGAAAAAAGAGCAGTGGGAA
TAGGAGCTTTGTTCCTTGGGTTCTTGGGAGCAGCAGGAAGCACTATGGGCGCAGCGTCAATGACGCTGAC
GGTACAGGCCAGACAATTATTGTCTGGTATAGTGCAGCAGCAGAACAATTTGCTGAGGGCTATTGAGGCG
CAACAGCATCTGTTGCAACTCACAGTCTGGGGCATCAAGCAGCTCCAGGCAAGAATCCTGGCTGTGGAAA
GATACCTAAAGGATCAACAGCTCCTGGGGATTTGGGGTTGCTCTGGAAAACTCATTTGCACCACTGCTGT
GCCTTGGAATGCTAGTTGGAGTAATAAATCTCTGGAACAGATTTGGAATCACACGACCTGGATGGAGTGG
GACAGAGAAATTAACAATTACACAAGCTTAATACACTCCTTAATTGAAGAATCGCAAAACCAGCAAGAAA
AGAATGAACAAGAATTATTGGAATTAGATAAATGGGCAAGTTTGTGGAATTGGTTTAACATAACAAATTG
GCTGTGGTATATAAAATTATTCATAATGATAGTAGGAGGCTTGGTAGGTTTAAGAATAGTTTTTGCTGTA
CTTTCTATAGTGAATAGAGTTAGGCAGGGATATTCACCATTATCGTTTCAGACCCACCTCCCAACCCCGA
GGGGACCCGACAGGCCCGAAGGAATAGAAGAAGAAGGTGGAGAGAGAGACAGAGACAGATCCATTCGATT
AGTGAACGGATCGGCACTGCGTGCGCCAATTCTGCAGACAAATGGCAGTATTCATCCACAATTTTAAAAG
AAAAGGGGGGATTGGGGGGTACAGTGCAGGGGAAAGAATAGTAGACATAATAGCAACAGACATACAAACT
AAAGAATTACAAAAACAAATTACAAAAATTCAAAATTTTCGGGTTTATTACAGGGACAGCAGAGATCCAG
TTTGGTTAGTACCGGGCCCGCTCTAGCCCTAGATTTAACCCAACAGAAGGCTCGACGCGTGGCCTCCGCG
CCGGGTTTTGGCGCCTCCCGCGGGCGCCCCCCTCCTCACGGCGAGCGCTGCCACGTCAGACGAAGGGCGC
AGCGAGCGTCCTGATCCTTCCGCCCGGACGCTCAGGACAGCGGCCCGCTGCTCATAAGACTCGGCCTTAG
AACCCCAGTATCAGCAGAAGGACATTTTAGGACGGGACTTGGGTGACTCTAGGGCACTGGTTTTCTTTCC
AGAGAGCGGAACAGGCGAGGAAAAGTAGTCCCTTCTCGGCGATTCTGCGGAGGGATCTCCGTGGGGCGGT
GAACGCCGATGATTATATAAGGACGCGCCGGGTGTGGCACAGCTAGTTCCGTCGCAGCCGGGATTTGGGT
CGCGGTTCTTGTTTGTGGATCGCTGTGATCGTCACTTGGTGAGTAGCGGGCTGCTGGGCTGGCCGGGGCT
TTCGTGGCCGCCGGGCCGCTCGGTGGGACGGAAGCGTGTGGAGAGACCGCCAAGGGCTGTAGTCTGGGTC
CGCGAGCAAGGTTGCCCTGAACTGGGGGTTGGGGGGAGCGCAGCAAAATGGCGGCTGTTCCCGAGTCTTG
AATGGAAGACGCTTGTGAGGCGGGCTGTGAGGTCGTTGAAACAAGGTGGGGGGCATGGTGGGCGGCAAGA
ACCCAAGGTCTTGAGGCCTTCGCTAATGCGGGAAAGCTCTTATTCGGGTGAGATGGGCTGGGGCACCATC
TGGGGACCCTGACGTGAAGTTTGTCACTGACTGGAGAACTCGGTTTGTCGTCTGTTGCGGGGGCGGCAGT
TATGGCGGTGCCGTTGGGCAGTGCACCCGTACCTTTGGGAGCGCGCGCCCTCGTCGTGTCGTGACGTCAC
CCGTTCTGTTGGCTTATAATGCAGGGTGGGGCCACCTGCCGGTAGGTGTGCGGTAGGCTTTTCTCCGTCG
CAGGACGCAGGGTTCGGGCCTAGGGTAGGCTCTCCTGAATCGACAGGCGCCGGACCTCTGGTGAGGGGAG
GGATAAGTGAGGCGTCAGTTTCTTTGGTCGGTTTTATGTACCTATCTTCTTAAGTAGCTGAAGCTCCGGT
TTTGAACTATGCGCTCGGGGTTGGCGAGTGTGTTTTGTGAAGTTTTTTAGGCACCTTTTGAAATGTAATC
ATTTGGGTCAATATGTAATTTTCAGTGTTAGACTAGTAAATTGTCCGCTAAATTCTGGCCGTTTTTGGCT
TTTTTGTTAGACGCTAGACTGCCGGATCGAATTGTCGACGAATTCG
Features (pLannotate 1.2.2; 32 found; start..end, strand, type, name):
     24..44      +  CDS            FLAG (fragment): FLAG® epitope tag, followed by an enterokinase cleavage site
     67..84      +  protein_bind   attB1 (fragment): mutant version of attB; core recombination site for the Gateway® BP reaction BP Clonase™
     90..1412    +  CDS            CRBN (sequence partly withheld): CRBN_HUMAN - Experimental evidence at protein level: Swiss-Prot protein existence level 1. Substrate recognition component of a DCX (DDB1-CUL4-X-box) E3 protein ligase complex that mediates the ubiquitination and subsequent proteasomal degradation of target proteins, such as MEIS2 (Probable). Normal degradation of key regulatory proteins is required for normal limb outgrowth and expression of the fibroblast growth factor FGF8 (PubMed:20223979, PubMed:24328678, PubMed:25043012, PubMed:25108355). Maintains presynaptic glutamate release and consequently cognitive functions, such as memory and lea
   1459..1565    +  misc_feature   IRES (fragment): internal ribosome entry site (IRES) of the encephalomyocarditis virus (EMCV)
   1585..2084    +  promoter       PGK promoter: mouse phosphoglycerate kinase 1 promoter
   2102..3127    +  CDS            HygR: aminoglycoside phosphotransferase from E. coli; aph(4)-Ia; confers resistance to hygromycin
   3158..3191    +  protein_bind   loxP: Cre-mediated recombination occurs in the 8-bp core sequence (GCATACAT). Cre recombinase
   3224..3247    +  misc_feature   MCS (fragment): pBluescript multiple cloning site
   3247..3835    +  misc_feature   WPRE: woodchuck hepatitis virus posttranscriptional regulatory element
   3836..3855    +  misc_feature   MCS (fragment): pBluescript multiple cloning site
   3857..4042    +  CDS            nef (fragment): NEF_HV1Z2 - Experimental evidence at protein level: Swiss-Prot protein existence level 1. Extracellular Nef protein targets CD4(+) T-lymphocytes for apoptosis by interacting with CXCR4 surface receptors. From Human immunodeficiency virus type 1 group M subtype D (isolate Z2/CDC-Z34) (HIV-1).
   4044..4277    +  LTR            3' LTR (ΔU3): self-inactivating 3' long terminal repeat (LTR) from HIV-1
   4349..4470    +  polyA_signal   SV40 poly(A) signal: SV40 polyadenylation signal
   4510..4645    +  rep_origin     SV40 ori: SV40 origin of replication
   4666..4684    -  promoter       T7 promoter: promoter for bacteriophage T7 RNA polymerase
   4707..5065    -  rep_origin     f1 ori (sequence partly withheld): f1 bacteriophage origin of replication; arrow indicates direction of (+) strand synthesis
   5092..5196    +  promoter       AmpR promoter: bla
   5198..5555    +  promoter       SV40 promoter: SV40 enhancer and early promoter
   5590..6384    +  CDS            NeoR/KanR: aminoglycoside phosphotransferase from Tn5; aph(3')-II (or nptII); confers resistance to neomycin, kanamycin, and G418 (Geneticin®)
   6405..6557    +  CDS            ble (fragment): BLE_KLEPN - Experimental evidence at protein level: Swiss-Prot protein existence level 1. Binding protein with a strong affinity to the bleomycin family of antibiotics. Binds to CL990; an antimitotic-antibiotic compound. From Klebsiella pneumoniae.
   6616..6663    +  polyA_signal   HSV TK poly(A) signal: herpes simplex virus thymidine kinase polyadenylation signal (Cole and Stacy, 1985)
   6992..7580    +  rep_origin     ori: high-copy-number ColE1/pMB1/pBR322/pUC origin of replication
   7755..8058    +  enhancer       CMV enhancer: human cytomegalovirus immediate early enhancer
   8059..8258    +  promoter       CMV promoter: human cytomegalovirus (CMV) immediate early promoter
   8276..8456    +  LTR            5' LTR (truncated): truncated 5' long terminal repeat (LTR) from HIV-1
   8503..8628    +  misc_feature   HIV-1 Ψ: packaging signal of human immunodeficiency virus type 1
   8612..8950    +  CDS            HIV-1 gag (fragment): gag protein from human immunodeficiency virus 1; gag
   9127..9360    +  misc_feature   RRE: The Rev response element (RRE) of HIV-1 allows for Rev-dependent mRNA export from the nucleus to the cytoplasm.
   9737..9837    +  CDS            Rev (fragment): human immunodeficiency virus 1 (HIV-1) Rev protein; rev; enhances nuclear export of unspliced and incompletely spliced viral mRNAs
   9887..10004   +  misc_feature   cPPT/CTS: central polypurine tract and central termination sequence of HIV-1
  10070..10087   +  ncRNA          5' miR-30a (fragment): sequence upstream of the 71-nt precursor of the human miR-30a microRNA (Zeng et al., 2002) miRNA
  10096..11307   +  promoter       UbC promoter: human ubiquitin C promoter
