>Addgene plasmid #107374 | plenti-UbcP-FLAG-CRBN-pGK-HYG | addgene full sequence | sequence record 210530 | Addgene NGS Result
CATAATGATAGTAGGAGGCTTGGTAGGTTTAAGAATAGTTTTTGCTGTACTTTCTATAGTGAATAGAGTT
AGGCAGGGATATTCACCATTATCGTTTCAGACCCACCTCCCAACCCCGAGGGGACCCGACAGGCCCGAAG
GAATAGAAGAAGAAGGTGGAGAGAGAGACAGAGACAGATCCATTCGATTAGTGAACGGATCGGCACTGCG
TGCGCCAATTCTGCAGACAAATGGCAGTATTCATCCACAATTTTAAAAGAAAAGGGGGGATTGGGGGGTA
CAGTGCAGGGGAAAGAATAGTAGACATAATAGCAACAGACATACAAACTAAAGAATTACAAAAACAAATT
ACAAAAATTCAAAATTTTCGGGTTTATTACAGGGACAGCAGAGATCCAGTTTGGTTAGTACCGGGCCCGC
TCTAGCCCTAGATTTAACCCAACAGAAGGCTCGACGCGTGGCCTCCGCGCCGGGTTTTGGCGCCTCCCGC
GGGCGCCCCCCTCCTCACGGCGAGCGCTGCCACGTCAGACGAAGGGCGCAGCGAGCGTCCTGATCCTTCC
GCCCGGACGCTCAGGACAGCGGCCCGCTGCTCATAAGACTCGGCCTTAGAACCCCAGTATCAGCAGAAGG
ACATTTTAGGACGGGACTTGGGTGACTCTAGGGCACTGGTTTTCTTTCCAGAGAGCGGAACAGGCGAGGA
AAAGTAGTCCCTTCTCGGCGATTCTGCGGAGGGATCTCCGTGGGGCGGTGAACGCCGATGATTATATAAG
GACGCGCCGGGTGTGGCACAGCTAGTTCCGTCGCAGCCGGGATTTGGGTCGCGGTTCTTGTTTGTGGATC
GCTGTGATCGTCACTTGGTGAGTAGCGGGCTGCTGGGCTGGCCGGGGCTTTCGTGGCCGCCGGGCCGCTC
GGTGGGACGGAAGCGTGTGGAGAGACCGCCAAGGGCTGTAGTCTGGGTCCGCGAGCAAGGTTGCCCTGAA
CTGGGGGTTGGGGGGAGCGCAGCAAAATGGCGGCTGTTCCCGAGTCTTGAATGGAAGACGCTTGTGAGGC
GGGCTGTGAGGTCGTTGAAACAAGGTGGGGGGCATGGTGGGCGGCAAGAACCCAAGGTCTTGAGGCCTTC
GCTAATGCGGGAAAGCTCTTATTCGGGTGAGATGGGCTGGGGCACCATCTGGGGACCCTGACGTGAAGTT
TGTCACTGACTGGAGAACTCGGTTTGTCGTCTGTTGCGGGGGCGGCAGTTATGGCGGTGCCGTTGGGCAG
TGCACCCGTACCTTTGGGAGCGCGCGCCCTCGTCGTGTCGTGACGTCACCCGTTCTGTTGGCTTATAATG
CAGGGTGGGGCCACCTGCCGGTAGGTGTGCGGTAGGCTTTTCTCCGTCGCAGGACGCAGGGTTCGGGCCT
AGGGTAGGCTCTCCTGAATCGACAGGCGCCGGACCTCTGGTGAGGGGAGGGATAAGTGAGGCGTCAGTTT
CTTTGGTCGGTTTTATGTACCTATCTTCTTAAGTAGCTGAAGCTCCGGTTTTGAACTATGCGCTCGGGGT
TGGCGAGTGTGTTTTGTGAAGTTTTTTAGGCACCTTTTGAAATGTAATCATTTGGGTCAATATGTAATTT
TCAGTGTTAGACTAGTAAATTGTCCGCTAAATTCTGGCCGTTTTTGGCTTTTTTGTTAGACGCTAGACTG
CCGGATCGAATTGTCGACGAATTCGGATCCAGATCTGCCACCATGGACTACAAGGACGACGATGACAAGG
GCGGAGCTCGAGGTTATCAAACAAGTTTGTACAAAAAAGTTGGCATGGCCGGCGAAGGAGATCAGCAGGA
CGCTGCGCACAACATGGGCAACCACCTGCCGCTCCTGCCTGAGAGTGAGGAAGAAGATGAAATGGAAGTT
GAAGACCAGGATAGTAAAGAA
[1206 nt withheld, positions 1912-3117]
TAAGACCCAGCTTTCTTGTACAAAGTGGTTCGATAACGAATTCCGCCCCCCCCCCCTAACGTTACTGGCC
GAAGCCGCTTGGAATAAGGCCGGTGTGCGTTTGTCTATATGTTATTTTCCACCATATTGCCGTCTTTTGG
CAATGTGAGGGCCGCGTTTAACGAATTCTACCGGGTAGGGGAGGCGCTTTTCCCAAGGCAGTCTGGAGCA
TGCGCTTTAGCAGCCCCGCTGGGCACTTGGCGCTACACAAGTGGCCTCTGGCCTCGCACACATTCCACAT
CCACCGGTAGGCGCCAACCGGCTCCGTTCTTTGGTGGCCCCTTCGCGCCACCTTCTACTCCTCCCCTAGT
CAGGAAGTTCCCCCCCGCCCCGCAGCTCGCGTCGTGCAGGACGTGACAAATGGAAGTAGCACGTCTCACT
AGTCTCGTGCAGATGGACAGCACCGCTGAGCAATGGAAGCGGGTAGGCCTTTGGGGCAGCGGCCAATAGC
AGCTTTGCTCCTTCGCTTTCTGGGCTCAGAGGCTGGGAAGGGGTGGGTCCGGGGGCGGGCTCAGGGGCGG
GCTCAGGGGCGGGGCGGGCGCCCGAAGGTCCTCCGGAGGCCCGGCATTCTGCACGCTTCAAAAGCGCACG
TCTGCCGCGCTGTTCTCCTCTTCCTCATCTCCGGGCCTTTCGACCTGCATCCCGCCACCATGAAAAAGCC
TGAACTCACCGCGACGTCTGTCGAGAAGTTTCTGATCGAAAAGTTCGACAGCGTCTCCGACCTGATGCAG
CTCTCGGAGGGCGAAGAATCTCGTGCTTTCAGCTTCGATGTAGGAGGGCGTGGATATGTCCTGCGGGTAA
ATAGCTGCGCCGATGGTTTCTACAAAGATCGTTATGTTTATCGGCACTTTGCATCGGCCGCGCTCCCGAT
TCCGGAAGTGCTTGACATTGGGGAATTCAGCGAGAGCCTGACCTATTGCATCTCCCGCCGTGCACAGGGT
GTCACGTTGCAAGACCTGCCTGAAACCGAACTGCCCGCTGTTCTGCAGCCGGTCGCGGAGGCCATGGATG
CGATCGCTGCGGCCGATCTTAGCCAGACGAGCGGGTTCGGCCCATTCGGACCGCAAGGAATCGGTCAATA
CACTACATGGCGTGATTTCATATGCGCGATTGCTGATCCCCATGTGTATCACTGGCAAACTGTGATGGAC
GACACCGTCAGTGCGTCCGTCGCGCAGGCTCTCGATGAGCTGATGCTTTGGGCCGAGGACTGCCCCGAAG
TCCGGCACCTCGTGCACGCGGATTTCGGCTCCAACAATGTCCTGACGGACAATGGCCGCATAACAGCGGT
CATTGACTGGAGCGAGGCGATGTTCGGGGATTCCCAATACGAGGTCGCCAACATCTTCTTCTGGAGGCCG
TGGTTGGCTTGTATGGAGCAGCAGACGCGCTACTTCGAGCGGAGGCATCCGGAGCTTGCAGGATCGCCGC
GGCTCCGGGCGTATATGCTCCGCATTGGTCTTGACCAACTCTATCAGAGCTTGGTTGACGGCAATTTCGA
TGATGCAGCTTGGGCGCAGGGTCGATGCGACGCAATCGTCCGATCCGGAGCCGGGACTGTCGGGCGTACA
CAAATCGCCCGCAGAAGCGCGGCCGTCTGGACCGATGGCTGTGTAGAAGTACTCGCCGATAGTGGAAACC
GACGCCCCAGCACTCGTCCGAGGGCAAAGGAATAGTGTACAAGTAGGAATTCGTCGAGGGACCTAATAAC
TTCGTATAGCATACATTATACGAAGTTATACATGTTTAAGGGTTCCGGTTCCACTAGGTACAATTCGATA
TCAAGCTTATCGATAATCAACCTCTGGATTACAAAATTTGTGAAAGATTGACTGGTATTCTTAACTATGT
TGCTCCTTTTACGCTATGTGGATACGCTGCTTTAATGCCTTTGTATCATGCTATTGCTTCCCGTATGGCT
TTCATTTTCTCCTCCTTGTATAAATCCTGGTTGCTGTCTCTTTATGAGGAGTTGTGGCCCGTTGTCAGGC
AACGTGGCGTGGTGTGCACTGTGTTTGCTGACGCAACCCCCACTGGTTGGGGCATTGCCACCACCTGTCA
GCTCCTTTCCGGGACTTTCGCTTTCCCCCTCCCTATTGCCACGGCGGAACTCATCGCCGCCTGCCTTGCC
CGCTGCTGGACAGGGGCTCGGCTGTTGGGCACTGACAATTCCGTGGTGTTGTCGGGGAAATCATCGTCCT
TTCCTTGGCTGCTCGCCTGTGTTGCCACCTGGATTCTGCGCGGGACGTCCTTCTGCTACGTCCCTTCGGC
CCTCAATCCAGCGGACCTTCCTTCCCGCGGCCTGCTGCCGGCTCTGCGGCCTCTTCCGCGTCTTCGCCTT
CGCCCTCAGACGAGTCGGATCTCCCTTTGGGCCGCCTCCCCGCATCGATACCGTCGACCTCGATCGAGAC
CTAGAAAAACATGGAGCAATCACAAGTAGCAATACAGCAGCTACCAATGCTGATTGTGCCTGGCTAGAAG
CACAAGAGGAGGAGGAGGTGGGTTTTCCAGTCACACCTCAGGTACCTTTAAGACCAATGACTTACAAGGC
AGCTGTAGATCTTAGCCACTTTTTAAAAGAAAAGGGGGGACTGGAAGGGCTAATTCACTCCCAACGAAGA
CAAGATCTGCTTTTTGCTTGTACTGGGTCTCTCTGGTTAGACCAGATCTGAGCCTGGGAGCTCTCTGGCT
AACTAGGGAACCCACTGCTTAAGCCTCAATAAAGCTTGCCTTGAGTGCTTCAAGTAGTGTGTGCCCGTCT
GTTGTGTGACTCTGGTAACTAGAGATCCCTCAGACCCTTTTAGTCAGTGTGGAAAATCTCTAGCAGTAGT
AGTTCATGTCATCTTATTATTCAGTATTTATAACTTGCAAAGAAATGAATATCAGAGAGTGAGAGGAACT
TGTTTATTGCAGCTTATAATGGTTACAAATAAAGCAATAGCATCACAAATTTCACAAATAAAGCATTTTT
TTCACTGCATTCTAGTTGTGGTTTGTCCAAACTCATCAATGTATCTTATCATGTCTGGCTCTAGCTATCC
CGCCCCTAACTCCGCCCATCCCGCCCCTAACTCCGCCCAGTTCCGCCCATTCTCCGCCCCATGGCTGACT
AATTTTTTTTATTTATGCAGAGGCCGAGGCCGCCTCGGCCTCTGAGCTATTCCAGAAGTAGTGAGGAGGC
TTTTTTGGAGGCCTAGGGACGTACCCAATTCGCCCTATAGTGAGTCGTATTAGCATGTGAGCAAAAGGCC
AGCATAAATCAAAAGAATAGACCGAGATAGGGT
[37 nt withheld, positions 6441-6477]
AAAGAACGTGGACTCCAACGTCAAAGG
[49 nt withheld, positions 6505-6553]
T
[91 nt withheld, positions 6555-6645]
G
[124 nt withheld, positions 6647-6770]
CAGGTGGCACTTTTCGGGGAAATGTGCGCGGAACCCCTATTTGTTTATTTTTCTAAATACATTCAAATAT
GTATCCGCTCATGAGACAATAACCCTGATAAATGCTTCAATAATATTGAAAAAGGAAGAGTCCTGAGGCG
GAAAGAACCAGCTGTGGAATGTGTGTCAGTTAGGGTGTGGAAAGTCCCCAGGCTCCCCAGCAGGCAGAAG
TATGCAAAGCATGCATCTCAATTAGTCAGCAACCAGGTGTGGAAAGTCCCCAGGCTCCCCAGCAGGCAGA
AGTATGCAAAGCATGCATCTCAATTAGTCAGCAACCATAGTCCCGCCCCTAACTCCGCCCATCCCGCCCC
TAACTCCGCCCAGTTCCGCCCATTCTCCGCCCCATGGCTGACTAATTTTTTTTATTTATGCAGAGGCCGA
GGCCGCCTCGGCCTCTGAGCTATTCCAGAAGTAGTGAGGAGGCTTTTTTGGAGGCCTAGGCTTTTGCAAA
GATCGATCAAGAGACAGGATGAGGATCGTTTCGCATGATTGAACAAGATGGATTGCACGCAGGTTCTCCG
GCCGCTTGGGTGGAGAGGCTATTCGGCTATGACTGGGCACAACAGACAATCGGCTGCTCTGATGCCGCCG
TGTTCCGGCTGTCAGCGCAGGGGCGCCCGGTTCTTTTTGTCAAGACCGACCTGTCCGGTGCCCTGAATGA
ACTGCAAGACGAGGCAGCGCGGCTATCGTGGCTGGCCACGACGGGCGTTCCTTGCGCAGCTGTGCTCGAC
GTTGTCACTGAAGCGGGAAGGGACTGGCTGCTATTGGGCGAAGTGCCGGGGCAGGATCTCCTGTCATCTC
ACCTTGCTCCTGCCGAGAAAGTATCCATCATGGCTGATGCAATGCGGCGGCTGCATACGCTTGATCCGGC
TACCTGCCCATTCGACCACCAAGCGAAACATCGCATCGAGCGAGCACGTACTCGGATGGAAGCCGGTCTT
GTCGATCAGGATGATCTGGACGAAGAGCATCAGGGGCTCGCGCCAGCCGAACTGTTCGCCAGGCTCAAGG
CGAGCATGCCCGACGGCGAGGATCTCGTCGTGACCCATGGCGATGCCTGCTTGCCGAATATCATGGTGGA
AAATGGCCGCTTTTCTGGATTCATCGACTGTGGCCGGCTGGGTGTGGCGGACCGCTATCAGGACATAGCG
TTGGCTACCCGTGATATTGCTGAAGAGCTTGGCGGCGAATGGGCTGACCGCTTCCTCGTGCTTTACGGTA
TCGCCGCTCCCGATTCGCAGCGCATCGCCTTCTATCGCCTTCTTGACGAGTTCTTCTGAGCGGGACTCTG
GGGTTCGAAATGACCGACCAAGCGACGCCCAACCTGCCATCACGAGATTTCGATTCCACCGCCGCCTTCT
ATGAAAGGTTGGGCTTCGGAATCGTTTTCCGGGACGCCGGCTGGATGATCCTCCAGCGCGGGGATCTCAT
GCTGGAGTTCTTCGCCCACCCTAGGGGGAGGCTAACTGAAACACGGAAGGAGACAATACCGGAAGGAACC
CGCGCTATGACGGCAATAAAAAGACAGAATAAAACGCACGGTGTTGGGTCGTTTGTTCATAAACGCGGGG
TTCGGTCCCAGGGCTGGCACTCTGTCGATACCCCACCGAGACCCCATTGGGGCCAATACGCCCGCGTTTC
TTCCTTTTCCCCACCCCACCCCCCAAGTTCGGGTGAAGGCCCAGGGCTCGCAGCCAACGTCGGGGCGGCA
GGCCCTGCCATAGCCTCAGGTTACTCATATATACTTTAGATTGATTTAAAACTTCATTTTTAATTTAAAA
GGATCTAGGTGAAGATCCTTTTTGATAATCTCATGACCAAAATCCCTTAACGTGAGTTTTCGTTCCACTG
AGCGTCAGACCCCGTAGAAAAGATCAAAGGATCTTCTTGAGATCCTTTTTTTCTGCGCGTAATCTGCTGC
TTGCAAACAAAAAAACCACCGCTACCAGCGGTGGTTTGTTTGCCGGATCAAGAGCTACCAACTCTTTTTC
CGAAGGTAACTGGCTTCAGCAGAGCGCAGATACCAAATACTGTTCTTCTAGTGTAGCCGTAGTTAGGCCA
CCACTTCAAGAACTCTGTAGCACCGCCTACATACCTCGCTCTGCTAATCCTGTTACCAGTGGCTGCTGCC
AGTGGCGATAAGTCGTGTCTTACCGGGTTGGACTCAAGACGATAGTTACCGGATAAGGCGCAGCGGTCGG
GCTGAACGGGGGGTTCGTGCACACAGCCCAGCTTGGAGCGAACGACCTACACCGAACTGAGATACCTACA
GCGTGAGCTATGAGAAAGCGCCACGCTTCCCGAAGGGAGAAAGGCGGACAGGTATCCGGTAAGCGGCAGG
GTCGGAACAGGAGAGCGCACGAGGGAGCTTCCAGGGGGAAACGCCTGGTATCTTTATAGTCCTGTCGGGT
TTCGCCACCTCTGACTTGAGCGTCGATTTTTGTGATGCTCGTCAGGGGGGCGGAGCCTATGGAAAAACGC
CAGCAACGCGGCCTTTTTACGGTTCCTGGCCTTTTGCTGGCCTTTTGCTCACATGTTCTTTCCTGCGTTA
TCCCCTGATTCTGTGGATAACCGTATTACCGCCATGCATTAGTTATTAATAGTAATCAATTACGGGGTCA
TTAGTTCATAGCCCATATATGGAGTTCCGCGTTACATAACTTACGGTAAATGGCCCGCCTGGCTGACCGC
CCAACGACCCCCGCCCATTGACGTCAATAATGACGTATGTTCCCATAGTAACGCCAATAGGGACTTTCCA
TTGACGTCAATGGGTGGAGTATTTACGGTAAACTGCCCACTTGGCAGTACATCAAGTGTATCATATGCCA
AGTACGCCCCCTATTGACGTCAATGACGGTAAATGGCCCGCCTGGCATTATGCCCAGTACATGACCTTAT
GGGACTTTCCTACTTGGCAGTACATCTACGTATTAGTCATCGCTATTACCATGGTGATGCGGTTTTGGCA
GTACATCAATGGGCGTGGATAGCGGTTTGACTCACGGGGATTTCCAAGTCTCCACCCCATTGACGTCAAT
GGGAGTTTGTTTTGGCACCAAAATCAACGGGACTTTCCAAAATGTCGTAACAACTCCGCCCCATTGACGC
AAATGGGCGGTAGGCGTGTACGGTGGGAGGTCTATATAAGCAGCGCGTTTTGCCTGTACTGGGTCTCTCT
GGTTAGACCAGATCTGAGCCTGGGAGCTCTCTGGCTAACTAGGGAACCCACTGCTTAAGCCTCAATAAAG
CTTGCCTTGAGTGCTTCAAGTAGTGTGTGCCCGTCTGTTGTGTGACTCTGGTAACTAGAGATCCCTCAGA
CCCTTTTAGTCAGTGTGGAAAATCTCTAGCAGTGGCGCCCGAACAGGGACTTGAAAGCGAAAGGGAAACC
AGAGGAGCTCTCTCGACGCAGGACTCGGCTTGCTGAAGCGCGCACGGCAAGAGGCGAGGGGCGGCGACTG
GTGAGTACGCCAAAAATTTTGACTAGCGGAGGCTAGAAGGAGAGAGATGGGTGCGAGAGCGTCAGTATTA
AGCGGGGGAGAATTAGATCGCGATGGGAAAAAATTCGGTTAAGGCCAGGGGGAAAGAAAAAATATAAATT
AAAACATATAGTATGGGCAAGCAGGGAGCTAGAACGATTCGCAGTTAATCCTGGCCTGTTAGAAACATCA
GAAGGCTGTAGACAAATACTGGGACAGCTACAACCATCCCTTCAGACAGGATCAGAAGAACTTAGATCAT
TATATAATACAGTAGCAACCCTCTATTGTGTGCATCAAAGGATAGAGATAAAAGACACCAAGGAAGCTTT
AGACAAGATAGAGGAAGAGCAAAACAAAAGTAAGACCACCGCACAGCAAGCGGCCGGCCGCTGATCTTCA
GACCTGGAGGAGGAGATATGAGGGACAATTGGAGAAGTGAATTATATAAATATAAAGTAGTAAAAATTGA
ACCATTAGGAGTAGCACCCACCAAGGCAAAGAGAAGAGTGGTGCAGAGAGAAAAAAGAGCAGTGGGAATA
GGAGCTTTGTTCCTTGGGTTCTTGGGAGCAGCAGGAAGCACTATGGGCGCAGCGTCAATGACGCTGACGG
TACAGGCCAGACAATTATTGTCTGGTATAGTGCAGCAGCAGAACAATTTGCTGAGGGCTATTGAGGCGCA
ACAGCATCTGTTGCAACTCACAGTCTGGGGCATCAAGCAGCTCCAGGCAAGAATCCTGGCTGTGGAAAGA
TACCTAAAGGATCAACAGCTCCTGGGGATTTGGGGTTGCTCTGGAAAACTCATTTGCACCACTGCTGTGC
CTTGGAATGCTAGTTGGAGTAATAAATCTCTGGAACAGATTTGGAATCACACGACCTGGATGGAGTGGGA
CAGAGAAATTAACAATTACACAAGCTTAATACACTCCTTAATTGAAGAATCGCAAAACCAGCAAGAAAAG
AATGAACAAGAATTATTGGAATTAGATAAATGGGCAAGTTTGTGGAATTGGTTTAACATAACAAATTGGC
TGTGGTATATAAAATTATT
Features (pLannotate 1.2.2; 33 found; start..end, strand, type, name):
    101..201     +  CDS            Rev (fragment): human immunodeficiency virus 1 (HIV-1) Rev protein; rev; enhances nuclear export of unspliced and incompletely spliced viral mRNAs
    251..368     +  misc_feature   cPPT/CTS: central polypurine tract and central termination sequence of HIV-1
    434..451     +  ncRNA          5' miR-30a (fragment): sequence upstream of the 71-nt precursor of the human miR-30a microRNA (Zeng et al., 2002) miRNA
    460..1671    +  promoter       UbC promoter: human ubiquitin C promoter
   1729..1749    +  CDS            FLAG (fragment): FLAG® epitope tag, followed by an enterokinase cleavage site
   1772..1789    +  protein_bind   attB1 (fragment): mutant version of attB; core recombination site for the Gateway® BP reaction BP Clonase™
   1795..3117    +  CDS            CRBN (sequence partly withheld): CRBN_HUMAN - Experimental evidence at protein level: Swiss-Prot protein existence level 1. Substrate recognition component of a DCX (DDB1-CUL4-X-box) E3 protein ligase complex that mediates the ubiquitination and subsequent proteasomal degradation of target proteins, such as MEIS2 (Probable). Normal degradation of key regulatory proteins is required for normal limb outgrowth and expression of the fibroblast growth factor FGF8 (PubMed:20223979, PubMed:24328678, PubMed:25043012, PubMed:25108355). Maintains presynaptic glutamate release and consequently cognitive functions, such as memory and lea
   3122..3146    -  protein_bind   attB2: mutant version of attB; recombination site for the Gateway® BP reaction BP Clonase™
   3164..3270    +  misc_feature   IRES (fragment): internal ribosome entry site (IRES) of the encephalomyocarditis virus (EMCV)
   3290..3789    +  promoter       PGK promoter: mouse phosphoglycerate kinase 1 promoter
   3807..4832    +  CDS            HygR: aminoglycoside phosphotransferase from E. coli; aph(4)-Ia; confers resistance to hygromycin
   4863..4896    +  protein_bind   loxP: Cre-mediated recombination occurs in the 8-bp core sequence (GCATACAT). Cre recombinase
   4929..4952    +  misc_feature   MCS (fragment): pBluescript multiple cloning site
   4952..5540    +  misc_feature   WPRE: woodchuck hepatitis virus posttranscriptional regulatory element
   5541..5560    +  misc_feature   MCS (fragment): pBluescript multiple cloning site
   5562..5747    +  CDS            nef (fragment): NEF_HV1Z2 - Experimental evidence at protein level: Swiss-Prot protein existence level 1. Extracellular Nef protein targets CD4(+) T-lymphocytes for apoptosis by interacting with CXCR4 surface receptors. From Human immunodeficiency virus type 1 group M subtype D (isolate Z2/CDC-Z34) (HIV-1).
   5749..5982    +  LTR            3' LTR (ΔU3): self-inactivating 3' long terminal repeat (LTR) from HIV-1
   6054..6175    +  polyA_signal   SV40 poly(A) signal: SV40 polyadenylation signal
   6215..6350    +  rep_origin     SV40 ori: SV40 origin of replication
   6371..6389    -  promoter       T7 promoter: promoter for bacteriophage T7 RNA polymerase
   6412..6770    -  rep_origin     f1 ori (sequence partly withheld): f1 bacteriophage origin of replication; arrow indicates direction of (+) strand synthesis
   6797..6901    +  promoter       AmpR promoter: bla
   6903..7260    +  promoter       SV40 promoter: SV40 enhancer and early promoter
   7295..8089    +  CDS            NeoR/KanR: aminoglycoside phosphotransferase from Tn5; aph(3')-II (or nptII); confers resistance to neomycin, kanamycin, and G418 (Geneticin®)
   8110..8262    +  CDS            ble (fragment): BLE_KLEPN - Experimental evidence at protein level: Swiss-Prot protein existence level 1. Binding protein with a strong affinity to the bleomycin family of antibiotics. Binds to CL990; an antimitotic-antibiotic compound. From Klebsiella pneumoniae.
   8321..8368    +  polyA_signal   HSV TK poly(A) signal: herpes simplex virus thymidine kinase polyadenylation signal (Cole and Stacy, 1985)
   8697..9285    +  rep_origin     ori: high-copy-number ColE1/pMB1/pBR322/pUC origin of replication
   9460..9763    +  enhancer       CMV enhancer: human cytomegalovirus immediate early enhancer
   9764..9963    +  promoter       CMV promoter: human cytomegalovirus (CMV) immediate early promoter
   9981..10161   +  LTR            5' LTR (truncated): truncated 5' long terminal repeat (LTR) from HIV-1
  10208..10333   +  misc_feature   HIV-1 Ψ: packaging signal of human immunodeficiency virus type 1
  10317..10655   +  CDS            HIV-1 gag (fragment): gag protein from human immunodeficiency virus 1; gag
  10830..11063   +  misc_feature   RRE: The Rev response element (RRE) of HIV-1 allows for Rev-dependent mRNA export from the nucleus to the cytoplasm.
