[The description below was written by a language model from this plasmid's Addgene catalogue record and pLannotate feature annotations shown in this document.]
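Description:
plenti-UbcP-FLAG-CRBN-pGK-HYG is a self-inactivating HIV-1-based lentiviral transfer plasmid of about 11.3 kb for stable expression of N-terminally FLAG-tagged human cereblon (CRBN) in mammalian cells. It was made by Gateway recombination of the CRBN coding sequence into the plenti-UBC-FLAG-gate-pGK-HYG destination backbone, which leaves attB1 and attB2 sites flanking the insert. In bacteria it replicates from a high-copy ColE1/pUC-type origin and is selected with kanamycin through a Tn5 NeoR/KanR gene. That gene sits behind tandem bacterial (AmpR) and SV40 early promoters and ends in an HSV TK polyadenylation signal. An f1 origin, an SV40 origin and a T7 promoter are also present in the backbone.

The viral genome is transcribed from a CMV enhancer/promoter fused to a truncated 5' LTR, an arrangement typical of Tat-independent vectors. It carries the Ψ packaging signal with a gag fragment, the RRE for Rev-dependent nuclear export, the cPPT/CTS, a WPRE to boost transcript expression, and a ΔU3 3' LTR followed by an SV40 poly(A) signal. Between cPPT and WPRE, the human ubiquitin C promoter drives FLAG-CRBN. A separate mouse PGK promoter drives the hygromycin resistance gene, so transduced cells can be selected with hygromycin. A single loxP site and short fragments annotated as EMCV IRES, miR-30a flank and nef appear to be backbone remnants with no stated function.

CRBN is the substrate-recognition subunit of the DDB1-CUL4 E3 ubiquitin ligase. The associated publication concerns lenalidomide-induced, cereblon-dependent degradation of Ikaros proteins, which is consistent with use for CRBN expression and detection or pulldown via the FLAG epitope. The depositor and sequencing-derived records differ by two nucleotides in length and in start position, but their annotations are essentially the same.
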