Addgene plasmid #107374: plenti-UbcP-FLAG-CRBN-pGK-HYG
Purpose: Lentiviral expression of FLAG-CRBN
Depositing lab: William Kaelin. Depositing organization: Dana-Farber Cancer Institute. Publication: The myeloma drug lenalidomide promotes the cereblon-dependent destruction of Ikaros proteins. Lu G, Middleton RE, Sun H, Naniong M, Ott CJ, Mitsiades CS, Wong KK, Bradner JE, Kaelin WG Jr. Science. 2014 Jan 17;343(6168):305-9. doi: 10.1126/science.1244917. Epub 2013 Nov 29. PubMed 24292623.
Backbone
  Vector backbone: plenti-UBC-FLAG-gate-pGK-HYG
  Vector type: Mammalian Expression
Growth in bacteria
  Bacterial resistance: Kanamycin, 50 μg/mL
  Growth temperature: 30°C
  Growth strain: NEB Stable
  Copy number: Unknown
Gene/Insert
  Gene/Insert name: cereblon (alt name: CBRN)
  Species: H. sapiens (human)
  Entrez Gene: CRBN (a.k.a. MRT2, MRT2A)
  Promoter: UbcP
  Tag / fusion protein: FLAG (N terminal on backbone)
  Cloning method: Gateway Cloning
Terms and licenses: Academic/Nonprofit Terms; Industry Terms: Not Available to Industry
How to cite: plenti-UbcP-FLAG-CRBN-pGK-HYG was a gift from William Kaelin (Addgene plasmid # 107374 ; http://n2t.net/addgene:107374 ; RRID:Addgene_107374)
